>Addgene plasmid #117252 | pCS2-BRAT-EnR | addgene full sequence | sequence record 248999 | Addgene NGS Result
CGCCATTCTGCCTGGGGACGTCGGAGCAAGCTTGATTTAGGTGACACTATAGAATACAAGCTACTTGTTC
TTTTTGCAGGATCCCATCGATTCGAATTCAAGGTCGACACTAGTGGATCCAAAGAATTCGGCACGAGCAC
CTGCAGCAGAGTTTTTATATTGAGCATTCACCTGCAGGGGCCCATGTGATAGCCTATAGCTACAGTGCTG
GAATGAGAAACTGCTGTCGGGAATGCGGCCTCTCTGCGGGGCATCTGGAACCAGAGGCTTCTTCTAACTG
TGCATCAGATGTAAAGTCTTCCCCAGACATGGACAGTGTCTCCAGCCAAGACTCCCTCTACCTGCCCAAC
ACTGTTGGTGCCTCCCTGGAAGACCAAGATCTATGGTCCCAGTTCCACCAGGAGGGGACAGAGATGATCA
TCACCAAATCTGGAAGGAGGATGTTTCCTCAGTGTAAGATCCGTCTCTTCGGTCTTCATCCTTATGCCAA
GTACATGCTGCTGGTGGACTTTGTTCCTCTGGACAACTTTAGGTATAAGTGGAATAAGAACCAGTGGGAA
GCAGCAGGTAAAGCAGAACCTCACCCACCCTGCAGGACGTATGTCCACCCAGATTCACCTGCTCCTGGTG
CCCACTGGATGAAGGATCCGATCTGCTTTCAGAAGCTCAAACTCACCAACAACACATTGGATCAACAAGG
CCATATTATCTTGCATTCAATGCATCGCTACAAGCCCAGGTTCCATGTAGTTCAGTCTGATGACATGTAC
AATTCTCCATGGGGATTGGTACAAGTGTTTAGCTTCCCAGAGACAGAGTTTACTTCAGTGACTGCCTACC
AGAATGAAAAGATTACTAAACTGAAAATTAATCACAACCCATTTGCTAAAGGATTCCGGGAGCAGGAAAG
GAGTCACAAGAGGGATGATGTTTTAAAGATTCTACAACAAAGTCCCAGTAAAAGGCAGAAGAGGAAGAAG
TGGGAGGACAGTCCTGAAATTCAAGGTATGGCCCTGGAGGATCGCTGCAGCCCACAGTCAGCGCCCAGCC
CCATTACCCTACAAATGCAGCATCTTCACCACCAGCAACAGCAGCAGCAGCAACAGCAGCAGCAAATGCA
GCACCTCCACCAGCTGCAGCAACTGCAGCAGTTGCACCAACAGCAACTGGCCGCCGGTGTCTTCCACCAT
CCGGCAATGGCCTTCGATGCCGCTGCAGCCGCCGCTGCTGCAGCTGCTGCTGCGGCCGCCCACGCTCATG
CTGCTGCACTGCAGCAGCGCCTCAGTGGCAGTGGATCGCCCGCATCCTGCTCCACGCCCGCCTCGTCCAC
GCCGCTGACCATCAAGGAGGAGGAAAGCGACTCCGTGATCGGTGACATGAGTTTCCACAATCAGACGCAC
ACCACCAACGAGGAGGAGGAGGCGGAGGAGGATGACGACATTGATGTGGATGTGGATGATACGTCGGCGG
GCGGACGCCTGCCACCACCCGCCCACCAGCAGCAGTCGACGGCCAAGCCCTCGCTGGCCTTTTCCATCTC
CAACATCCTGAGCGATCGTTTCGGAGATGTCCAGAAGCCTGGCAAGTCGATTGAGAACCAGGCCAGCATA
TTCCGCCCCTTCGAGGCGAATCGCTCCCAGACTGCCACGCCCTCCGCCTTTACAAGAGTGGATCTGCTGG
AGTTTAGCCGGCAACAGCAAGCTGCCGCCGCAGCCGCTACTGCGGCCATGATGCTGGAACGGGCCAACTT
CCTTAACTGCTTCAATCCGGCTGCCTATCCCAGGATACACGAGGAAATCGTGCAGAGTCGCCTGCGCAGG
AGTGCAGCCAATGCCGTCATCCCGCCGCCCATGAGCTCCAAGATGAGCGATGCCAATCCAGAGAAATCTG
CTCTGGGATCCCTCTCGAGCCTCTAGAACTATAGTGAGTCGTATTACGTAGATCCAGACATGATAAGATA
CATTGATGAGTTTGGACAAACCACAACTAGAATGCAGTGAAAAAAATGCTTTATTTGTGAAATTTGTGAT
GCTATTGCTTTATTTGTAACCATTATAAGCTGCAATAAACAAGTTAACAACAACAATTGCATTCATTTTA
TGTTTCAGGTTCAGGGGGAGGTGTGGGAGGTTTTTTAATTCGCGGCCGCGGCGCCAATGCATTGGGCCCG
GTACCCAGCTTTTGTTCCCTTTAGTGAGGGTTAATTGCGCGCTTGGCGTAATCATGGTCATAGCTGTTTC
CTGTGTGAAATTGTTATCCGCTCACAATTCCACACAACATACGAGCCGGGAGCATAAAGTGTAAAGCCTG
GGGTGCCTAATGAGTGAGCTAACTCACATTAATTGCGTTGCGCTCACTGCCCGCTTTCCAGTCGGGAAAC
CTGTCGTGCCAGCTGCATTAATGAATCGGCCAACGCGCGGGGAGAGGCGGTTTGCGTATTGGGCGCTCTT
CCGCTTCCTCGCTCACTGACTCGCTGCGCTCGGTCGTTCGGCTGCGGCGAGCGGTATCAGCTCACTCAAA
GGCGGTAATACGGTTATCCACAGAATCAGGGGATAACGCAGGAAAGAACATGTGAGCAAAAGGCCAGCAA
AAGGCCAGGAACCGTAAAAAGGCCGCGTTGCTGGCGTTTTTCCATAGGCTCCGCCCCCCTGACGAGCATC
ACAAAAATCGACGCTCAAGTCAGAGGTGGCGAAACCCGACAGGACTATAAAGATACCAGGCGTTTCCCCC
TGGAAGCTCCCTCGTGCGCTCTCCTGTTCCGACCCTGCCGCTTACCGGATACCTGTCCGCCTTTCTCCCT
TCGGGAAGCGTGGCGCTTTCTCATAGCTCACGCTGTAGGTATCTCAGTTCGGTGTAGGTCGTTCGCTCCA
AGCTGGGCTGTGTGCACGAACCCCCCGTTCAGCCCGACCGCTGCGCCTTATCCGGTAACTATCGTCTTGA
GTCCAACCCGGTAAGACACGACTTATCGCCACTGGCAGCAGCCACTGGTAACAGGATTAGCAGAGCGAGG
TATGTAGGCGGTGCTACAGAGTTCTTGAAGTGGTGGCCTAACTACGGCTACACTAGAAGAACAGTATTTG
GTATCTGCGCTCTGCTGAAGCCAGTTACCTTCGGAAAAAGAGTTGGTAGCTCTTGATCCGGCAAACAAAC
CACCGCTGGTAGCGGTGGTTTTTTTGTTTGCAAGCAGCAGATTACGCGCAGAAAAAAAGGATCTCAAGAA
GATCCTTTGATCTTTTCTACGGGGTCTGACGCTCAGTGGAACGAAAACTCACGTTAAGGGATTTTGGTCA
TGAGATTATCAAAAAGGATCTTCACCTAGATCCTTTTAAATTAAAAATGAAGTTTTAAATCAATCTAAAG
TATATATGAGTAAACTTGGTCTGACAGTTACCAATGCTTAATCAGTGAGGCACCTATCTCAGCGATCTGT
CTATTTCGTTCATCCATAGTTGCCTGACTCCCCGTCGTGTAGATAACTACGATACGGGAGGGCTTACCAT
CTGGCCCCAGTGCTGCAATGATACCGCGAGACCCACGCTCACCGGCTCCAGATTTATCAGCAATAAACCA
GCCAGCCGGAAGGGCCGAGCGCAGAAGTGGTCCTGCAACTTTATCCGCCTCCATCCAGTCTATTAATTGT
TGCCGGGAAGCTAGAGTAAGTAGTTCGCCAGTTAATAGTTTGCGCAACGTTGTTGCCATTGCTACAGGCA
TCGTGGTGTCACGCTCGTCGTTTGGTATGGCTTCATTCAGCTCCGGTTCCCAACGATCAAGGCGAGTTAC
ATGATCCCCCATGTTGTGCAAAAAAGCGGTTAGCTCCTTCGGTCCTCCGATCGTTGTCAGAAGTAAGTTG
GCCGCAGTGTTATCACTCATGGTTATGGCAGCACTGCATAATTCTCTTACTGTCATGCCATCCGTAAGAT
GCTTTTCTGTGACTGGTGAGTACTCAACCAAGTCATTCTGAGAATAGTGTATGCGGCGACCGAGTTGCTC
TTGCCCGGCGTCAATACGGGATAATACCGCGCCACATAGCAGAACTTTAAAAGTGCTCATCATTGGAAAA
CGTTCTTCGGGGCGAAAACTCTCAAGGATCTTACCGCTGTTGAGATCCAGTTCGATGTAACCCACTCGTG
CACCCAACTGATCTTCAGCATCTTTTACTTTCACCAGCGTTTCTGGGTGAGCAAAAACAGGAAGGCAAAA
TGCCGCAAAAAAGGGAATAAGGGCGACACGGAAATGTTGAATACTCATACTCTTCCTTTTTCAATATTAT
TGAAGCATTTATCAGGGTTATTGTCTCATGAGCGGATACATATTTGAATGTATTTAGAAAAATAAACAAA
TAGGGGTTCCGCGCACATTTCCCCGAAAAGTGCCACCTAAATTGTAAGCGTTAATATTTTGTTAAAATTC
GCGTTAAATTTTTGTTAAATCAGCTCATTTTTTAACCAATAGGCCGAAATCGGCAAAATCCCTTATAAAT
CAAAAGAATAGACCGAGATAGGGT
[37 nt withheld, positions 4505-4541]
AAAGAACGTGGACTCCAACGTCAAAGG
[49 nt withheld, positions 4569-4617]
T
[91 nt withheld, positions 4619-4709]
G
[124 nt withheld, positions 4711-4834]
CCCATTCGCCATTCAGGCTGCGCAACTGTTGGGAAGGGCGATCGGTGCGGGCCTCTTCGCTATTACGCCA
GTCGACCGCCAATTCAATATGGCGTATATGGACTCATGCCAATTCAATATGGTGGATCTGGACCTGTGCC
AATTCAATATGGCGTATATGGACTCGTGCCAATTCAATATGGTGGATCTGGACCCCAGCCAATTCAATAT
GGCGGACTTGGCACCATGCCAATTCAATATGGCGGACCTGGCACTGTGCCAACTGGGGAGGGGTCTACTT
GGCACGGTGCCAAGTTTGAGGAGGGGTCTTGGCCCTGTGCCAAGTCCGCCATATTGAATTGGCATGGTGC
CAATAATGGCGGCCATATTGGCTATATGCCAGGATCAATATATAGGCAATATCCAATATGGCCCTATGCC
AATATGGCTATTGGCCAGGTTCAATACTATGTATTGGCCCTATGCCATATAGTATTCCATATATGGGTTT
TCCTATTGACGTAGATAGCCCCTCCCAATGGGCGGTCCCATATACCATATATGGGGCTTCCTAATACCGC
CCATAGCCACTCCCCCATTGACGTCAATGGTCTCTATATATGGTCTTTCCTATTGACGTCATATGGGCGG
TCCTATTGACGTATATGGCGCCTCCCCCATTGACGTCAATTACGGTAAATGGCCCGCCTGGCTCAATGCC
CATTGACGTCAATAGGACCACCCACCATTGACGTCAATGGGATGGCTCATTGCCCATTCATATCCGTTCT
CACGCCCCCTATTGACGTCAATGACGGTAAATGGCCCACTTGGCAGTACATCAATATCTATTAATAGTAA
CTTGGCAAGTACATTACTATTGGAAGTACGCCAGGGTACATTGGCAGTACTCCCATTGACGTCAATGGCG
GTAAATGGCCCGCGATGGCTGCCAAGTACATCCCCATTGACGTCAATGGGGAGGGGCAATGACGCAAATG
GGCGTTCCATTGACGTAAATGGGCGGTAGGCGTGCCTAATGGGAGGTCTATATAAGCAATGCTCGTTTAG
GGAAC
Features (pLannotate 1.2.2; 16 found; start..end, strand, type, name):
     35..53      +  promoter       SP6 promoter: promoter for bacteriophage SP6 RNA polymerase
    213..998     +  CDS            vegt-a (fragment): VEGTA_XENLA - Also known as apod, brat, vegt. Experimental evidence at protein level: Swiss-Prot protein existence level 1. Transcription factor required for both mesoderm and endoderm formation in the embryo; signaling determinants and concentration levels may determine which germ layer is formed. Acts together with beta-catenin to activate genes that are responsible for mesoderm induction including wnt-8, eomes t/bra, siamois, mix1 and sox17. Directly binds to promoter DNA. Patterns the mesoderm along the dorsoventral and posterior axis. Activates siamois gene transcription when alone or in
   1008..1904    +  CDS            en (fragment): HMEN_DROME - Experimental evidence at protein level: Swiss-Prot protein existence level 1. This protein specifies the body segmentation pattern. It is required for the development of the central nervous system. Transcriptional regulator that represses activated promoters. Wg signaling operates by inactivating the SGG repression of EN autoactivation. From Drosophila melanogaster (Fruit fly).
   1919..1936    -  promoter       T7 promoter (fragment): promoter for bacteriophage T7 RNA polymerase
   1941..2075    -  polyA_signal   SV40 poly(A) signal: SV40 polyadenylation signal
   2188..2206    -  promoter       T3 promoter: promoter for bacteriophage T3 RNA polymerase
   2251..2267    -  protein_bind   lac operator: The lac repressor binds to the lac operator to inhibit transcription in E. coli. This inhibition can be relieved by adding lactose or isopropyl-β-D-thiogalactopyranoside (IPTG). lac repressor encoded by lacI
   2275..2305    -  promoter       lac promoter: promoter for the E. coli lac operon
   2320..2341    -  protein_bind   CAP binding site: CAP binding activates transcription in the presence of cAMP. E. coli catabolite activator protein
   2354..2446    -  CDS            lacI (fragment): lac repressor; lacI; The lac repressor binds to the lac operator to inhibit transcription in E. coli. This inhibition can be relieved by adding lactose or isopropyl-β-D-thiogalactopyranoside (IPTG).
   2629..3217    -  rep_origin     ori: high-copy-number ColE1/pMB1/pBR322/pUC origin of replication
   3388..4248    -  CDS            AmpR: β-lactamase; bla; confers resistance to ampicillin, carbenicillin, and related antibiotics
   4249..4353    -  promoter       AmpR promoter: bla
   4406..4834    -  rep_origin     f1 ori (sequence partly withheld): f1 bacteriophage origin of replication; arrow indicates direction of (+) strand synthesis
   4839..4905    -  CDS            lacZα (fragment): LacZα fragment of β-galactosidase; lacZ fragment
   4912..5889    +  promoter       CMV IE94 promoter: enhancer/promoter region of simian cytomegalovirus major immediate early transcription unit IE94
