[The description below was written by a language model from this plasmid's Addgene catalogue record and pLannotate feature annotations shown in this document.]
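Description:
pCS2-BRAT-EnR is a Xenopus expression plasmid built on the pCS2+ backbone and intended mainly as a template for synthetic mRNA production. It is maintained in E. coli as a high-copy plasmid through a ColE1/pUC-type origin and selected with ampicillin via the β-lactamase gene. An f1 origin and remnants of lac/lacZα sequences are carried over from the parental cloning vector and play no role in the insert's expression.

The insert encodes a chimeric protein. A fragment of Xenopus laevis VegT (also called Brat, Xombi or Antipodean), a T-box transcription factor that binds promoter DNA and is required for mesoderm and endoderm formation, is followed by a fragment of Drosophila Engrailed. The record describes this as the first 298 amino acids of Engrailed, which make up its repressor domain. The annotated VegT segment covers only part of the protein. The fusion is expected to convert VegT from a transcriptional activator into a dominant repressor of its target genes, the usual rationale for EnR fusions, although the record does not spell out this design.

Upstream of the coding region lie the simian CMV IE94 enhancer/promoter, which spans the plasmid's numbering origin, and an SP6 promoter. An SV40 polyadenylation signal sits downstream, annotated on the opposite strand, and T7 and T3 promoters flank this region in reverse orientation. SP6 polymerase can therefore generate sense mRNA in vitro, typically for microinjection into Xenopus embryos, while the CMV promoter would allow expression directly from the DNA in vertebrate cells. The cloning sites used to insert the fusion are not recorded.
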