Addgene plasmid #117252: pCS2-BRAT-EnR
Purpose: mRNA synthesis
Depositing lab: Gerald Thomsen. Depositing organization: Stony Brook University. Publication: A vegetally localized T-box transcription factor in Xenopus eggs specifies mesoderm and endoderm and is essential for embryonic mesoderm formation. Horb ME, Thomsen GH. Development. 1997 May;124(9):1689-98. PubMed 9165117.
Backbone
  Vector backbone: pCS2+
  Vector type: Xenopus expression
Growth in bacteria
  Bacterial resistance: Ampicillin, 100 μg/mL
  Growth temperature: 37°C
  Growth strain: DH5alpha
  Copy number: High Copy
Gene/Insert
  Gene/Insert name: BRAT-EnR (alt names: VegT-EnR; vegt.L L homeolog)
  Species: X. laevis (frog)
  Mutation: chimeric protein with engrailed repressor domain (the first 298 amino acids of the Drosophila engrailed protein)
  Entrez Gene: vegt-a (a.k.a. brat, tVegT, xombi, antipodean)
  Cloning method: Restriction Enzyme; 5′ cloning site Unknown (unknown if destroyed); 3′ cloning site Unknown (unknown if destroyed)
Terms and licenses: Academic/Nonprofit Terms; Industry Terms: Not Available to Industry
How to cite: pCS2-BRAT-EnR was a gift from Gerald Thomsen (Addgene plasmid # 117252 ; http://n2t.net/addgene:117252 ; RRID:Addgene_117252)
